>Addgene plasmid #230685 | AiP1659 - pAAV-AiE2341m-minBG-SYFP2-WPRE3-BGHpA | addgene full sequence | sequence record 466284 | Addgene NGS Result
GTGGCGCTTTCTCATAGCTCACGCTGTAGGTATCTCAGTTCGGTGTAGGTCGTTCGCTCCAAGCTGGGCT
GTGTGCACGAACCCCCCGTTCAGCCCGACCGCTGCGCCTTATCCGGTAACTATCGTCTTGAGTCCAACCC
GGTAAGACACGACTTATCGCCACTGGCAGCAGCCACTGGTAACAGGATTAGCAGAGCGAGGTATGTAGGC
GGTGCTACAGAGTTCTTGAAGTGGTGGCCTAACTACGGCTACACTAGAAGAACAGTATTTGGTATCTGCG
CTCTGCTGAAGCCAGTTACCTTCGGAAAAAGAGTTGGTAGCTCTTGATCCGGCAAACAAACCACCGCTGG
TAGCGGTGGTTTTTTTGTTTGCAAGCAGCAGATTACGCGCAGAAAAAAAGGATCTCAAGAAGATCCTTTG
ATCTTTTCTACGGGGTCTGACGCTCAGTGGAACGAAAACTCACGTTAAGGGATTTTGGTCATGAGATTAT
CAAAAAGGATCTTCACCTAGATCCTTTTAAATTAAAAATGAAGTTTTAAATCAATCTAAAGTATATATGA
GTAAACTTGGTCTGACAGTTACCAATGCTTAATCAGTGAGGCACCTATCTCAGCGATCTGTCTATTTCGT
TCATCCATAGTTGCCTGACTCCCCGTCGTGTAGATAACTACGATACGGGAGGGCTTACCATCTGGCCCCA
GTGCTGCAATGATACCGCGAGACCCACGCTCACCGGCTCCAGATTTATCAGCAATAAACCAGCCAGCCGG
AAGGGCCGAGCGCAGAAGTGGTCCTGCAACTTTATCCGCCTCCATCCAGTCTATTAATTGTTGCCGGGAA
GCTAGAGTAAGTAGTTCGCCAGTTAATAGTTTGCGCAACGTTGTTGCCATTGCTACAGGCATCGTGGTGT
CACGCTCGTCGTTTGGTATGGCTTCATTCAGCTCCGGTTCCCAACGATCAAGGCGAGTTACATGATCCCC
CATGTTGTGCAAAAAAGCGGTTAGCTCCTTCGGTCCTCCGATCGTTGTCAGAAGTAAGTTGGCCGCAGTG
TTATCACTCATGGTTATGGCAGCACTGCATAATTCTCTTACTGTCATGCCATCCGTAAGATGCTTTTCTG
TGACTGGTGAGTACTCAACCAAGTCATTCTGAGAATAGTGTATGCGGCGACCGAGTTGCTCTTGCCCGGC
GTCAATACGGGATAATACCGCGCCACATAGCAGAACTTTAAAAGTGCTCATCATTGGAAAACGTTCTTCG
GGGCGAAAACTCTCAAGGATCTTACCGCTGTTGAGATCCAGTTCGATGTAACCCACTCGTGCACCCAACT
GATCTTCAGCATCTTTTACTTTCACCAGCGTTTCTGGGTGAGCAAAAACAGGAAGGCAAAATGCCGCAAA
AAAGGGAATAAGGGCGACACGGAAATGTTGAATACTCATACTCTTCCTTTTTCAATATTATTGAAGCATT
TATCAGGGTTATTGTCTCATGAGCGGATACATATTTGAATGTATTTAGAAAAATAAACAAATAGGGGTTC
CGCGCACATTTCCCCGAAAAGTGCCACCTGACGTCTAAGAAACCATTATTATCATGACATTAACCTATAA
AAATAGGCGTATCACGAGGCCCTTTCGTCTCGCGCGTTTCGGTGATGACGGTGAAAACCTCTGACACATG
CAGCTCCCGGAGACGGTCACAGCTTGTCTGTAAGCGGATGCCGGGAGCAGACAAGCCCGTCAGGGCGCGT
CAGCGGGTGTTGGCGGGTGTCGGGGCTGGCTTAACTATGCGGCATCAGAGCAGATTGTACTGAGAGTGCA
CCATAAAATTGTAAACGTTAATATTTTGTTAAAATTCGCGTTAAATTTTTGTTAAATCAGCTCATTTTTT
AACCAATAGACCGAAATCGGCAAAATCCCTTATAAATCAAAAGAATAGCCCGAGATAGAGT
[37 nt withheld, positions 1952-1988]
AAAGAACGTGGACTCCAACGTCAAAGG
[141 nt withheld, positions 2016-2156]
G
[46 nt withheld, positions 2158-2203]
A
[95 nt withheld, positions 2205-2299]
TATGCGGTGTGAAATACCGCACAGATGCGTAAGGAGAAAATACCGCATCAGGCGCCCCTGCAGGCAGCTG
CGCGCTCGCTCGCTCACTGAGGCCGCCCGGGCAAAGCCCGGGCGTCGGGCGACCTTTGGTCGCCCGGCCT
CAGTGAGCGAGCGAGCGCGCAGAGAGGGAGTGGCCAACTCCATCACTAGGGGTTCCTGCGGCCGCTCGGT
CCGCACGTGAGATCTCATGCCTGCTATTGTCTTCCCAATCCTCCCCCTTGCTGTCCTGCCCCACCCCACC
CCCCAGAATAGAATGACACCTACTCAGACAATGCGATGCAATTTCCTCATTTTATTAGGAAAGGACAGTG
GGAGTGGCACCTTCCAGGGTCAAGGAAGGCACGGGGGAGGGGCAAACAACAGATGGCTGGCAACTAGAAG
GCACAGTCGAAGATCTCTCGAGCCACGGAATTGTCAGTGCCCAACAGCCGAGCCCCTGTCCAGCAGCGGG
CAAGGCAGGCGGCGATGAGTTCCGCCGTGGCAAGAACTAACCAGGATTTATACAAGGAGGAGAAAATGAA
AGCCATACGGGAAGCAATAGCATGATACAAAGGCATTAAAGCAGCGTATCCACATAGCGTAAAAGGAGCA
ACATAGTTAAGAATACCAGTCAATCTTTCACAAATTTTGTAATCCAGAGGTTGATTATGATATCGAATTC
GCGGCCGCGGCGCGCCGTCGACTTACTTGTACAGCTCGTCCATGCCGAGAGTGATCCCGGCGGCGGTCAC
GAACTCCAGCAGGACCATGTGATCGCGCTTCTCGTTGGGGTCTTTGCTCAGCTTGGACTGGTAGCTCAGG
TAGTGGTTGTCGGGCAGCAGCACGGGGCCGTCGCCGATGGGGGTGTTCTGCTGGTAGTGGTCGGCGAGCT
GCACGCCGCCGTCCTCGATGTTGTGGCGGATCTTGAAGTTGGCCTTGATGCCGTTCTTCTGCTTGTCGGC
GGTGATATAGACGTTGTGGCTGTTGTAGTTGTACTCCAGCTTGTGCCCCAGGATGTTGCCGTCCTCCTTG
AAGTCGATGCCCTTCAGCTCGATGCGGTTCACCAGGGTGTCGCCCTCGAACTTCACCTCGGCGCGGGTCT
TGTAGTTGCCGTCGTCCTTGAAGAAGATGGTGCGCTCCTGGACGTAGCCTTCGGGCATGGCGGACTTGAA
GAAGTCGTGCTGCTTCATGTGGTCGGGGTAGCGGGCGAAGCACTGCACGCCGTAGCCCAGGGTGGTCACG
AGGGTGGGCCAGGGCACGGGCAGCTTGCCGGTGGTGCAGATCAGCTTCAGGGTCAGCTTGCCGTAGGTGG
CATCGCCCTCGCCCTCGCCGGACACGCTGAACTTGTGGCCGTTTACGTCGCCGTCCAGCTCGACCAGGAT
GGGCACCACCCCGGTGAACAGCTCCTCGCCCTTGCTCACCATGGTGGCGACCGGTAGCGCTAGCTTCGAA
AGATCTGGATCCCAGAAGCAAATGTAAGCAATAGATGGCTCTGCCCTGACTTTTATGCCCAGCCCGAGCT
CCGTGCCTCTTCACAGCAACAGTACCATAACTAAGACAGCAATCAGCTTCATATAAGTTCAACATAGTTT
CTATTCTGATTAATCTCTGAACAATACCACATTCACCCCTTTAGCAATATTGCATTTAAAATAATGAGTT
TTCATGAACCTGGTGAAATTATTACTGACAGTGTTTCTTCTCACTCTTAACCTTTTCCACACTACTCTTT
CCAAGACTCAAGTGGAAAATTCTCTTAGTTTATATTCTTGTAAGATGCTGGGCTTACATAAACTTGTGCT
CCCTGAAAAATGTCAGAGAGATAATTTAATGCAAGAGCCTTTCTCAGGCAGAACATCAGGATAAATAATT
TTAAAAACACATTGAAAGGATACCCGAATCCCGTAGTTCCAGCTGGATAATAAATCACAAAATTAAGTCT
TATTTCTGACATTAACAAATGAAATTCCATTAGGCTGGGAAGAGAACTGCTATTTAGCTTTCAGCCATAT
ATGTAAATAATGGGTACGATTATTACTCTTACAACGCGTGCGGCCGCAGGAACCCCTAGTGATGGAGTTG
GCCACTCCCTCTCTGCGCGCTCGCTCGCTCACTGAGGCCGGGCGACCAAAGGTCGCCCGACGCCCGGGCG
GCCTCAGTGAGCGAGCGAGCGCGCAGCTGCCTGCAGGACATGTGAGCAAAAGGCCAGCAAAAGGCCAGGA
ACCGTAAAAAGGCCGCGTTGCTGGCGTTTTTCCATAGGCTCCGCCCCCCTGACGAGCATCACAAAAATCG
ACGCTCAAGTCAGAGGTGGCGAAACCCGACAGGACTATAAAGATACCAGGCGTTTCCCCCTGGAAGCTCC
CTCGTGCGCTCTCCTGTTCCGACCCTGCCGCTTACCGGATACCTGTCCGCCTTTCTCCCTTCGGGAAGC
Features (pLannotate 1.2.2; 14 found; start..end, strand, type, name):
    579..1439    -  CDS            AmpR: β-lactamase; bla; confers resistance to ampicillin, carbenicillin, and related antibiotics
   1440..1544    -  promoter       AmpR promoter: bla
   1639..1674    +  CDS            rop (fragment): Rop protein, which maintains plasmids at low copy number; rop
   1776..1825    +  misc_feature   bom (fragment): basis of mobility region from pBR322
   1826..2281    -  rep_origin     f1 ori (sequence partly withheld): f1 bacteriophage origin of replication; arrow indicates direction of (+) strand synthesis
   2300..2351    +  misc_feature   bom (fragment): basis of mobility region from pBR322
   2356..2496    -  repeat_region  AAV2 ITR: inverted terminal repeat of adeno-associated virus serotype 2 inverted
   2614..2725    -  polyA_signal   bGH poly(A) signal: bovine growth hormone polyadenylation signal
   2742..2822    -  misc_feature   WPRE (fragment): woodchuck hepatitis virus posttranscriptional regulatory element
   2828..2985    -  misc_feature   WPRE (fragment): woodchuck hepatitis virus posttranscriptional regulatory element
   3025..3741    -  CDS            SYFP2: SYFP2 is a basic (constitutively fluorescent) yellow fluorescent protein published in 2006, derived from Aequorea victoria. It is reported to be a very rapidly-maturing monomer with moderate acid sensitivity.
   4412..4439    -  repeat_region  AAV2 ITR (fragment): inverted terminal repeat of adeno-associated virus serotype 2 inverted
   4468..4495    -  repeat_region  AAV2 ITR (fragment): inverted terminal repeat of adeno-associated virus serotype 2 inverted
   4568..408     -  rep_origin     ori (across the origin): high-copy-number ColE1/pMB1/pBR322/pUC origin of replication
