[The description below was written by a language model from this plasmid's Addgene catalogue record and pLannotate feature annotations shown in this document.]
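Description:
AiP1659 - pAAV-AiE2341m-minBG-SYFP2-WPRE3-BGHpA is an AAV transfer plasmid built on a pAAV2 backbone, intended for packaging a recombinant AAV genome that reports enhancer activity in the brain. In bacteria it is maintained as a high-copy plasmid through a ColE1/pUC-type origin and selected with ampicillin via the β-lactamase gene. The backbone also carries an f1 phage origin and small remnants of pBR322 rop and bom sequences. The 4,748 nt sequence record shows one complete AAV2 inverted terminal repeat and only short fragments of the other. This pattern may simply reflect the difficulty of sequencing and annotating these hairpin-forming repeats, but the record does not resolve it. The listed recombination-deficient propagation strain is consistent with the known instability of ITRs.

Between the ITRs lies a single expression cassette. The enhancer AiE2341m is placed upstream of the minimal promoter minBG (a minimal β-globin promoter), which has little activity on its own, so transcription depends on the enhancer and is confined to the cells where that enhancer is active. Neither the enhancer nor the minimal promoter was annotated in the feature table, although an unannotated stretch upstream of the coding sequence is where they would be expected to sit. The cassette drives SYFP2, a rapidly maturing monomeric yellow fluorescent protein derived from Aequorea victoria. It is followed by WPRE3, a shortened woodchuck posttranscriptional element detected as two WPRE fragments, which boosts transcript expression while saving packaging space, and then by the bovine growth hormone polyadenylation signal. The construct is used to label specific brain cell populations after AAV delivery, but the record does not state which population AiE2341m targets.
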