Addgene plasmid #230685: AiP1659 - pAAV-AiE2341m-minBG-SYFP2-WPRE3-BGHpA
Purpose: AiE2341m is an enhancer sequence, designed to drive AAV-mediated transgene expression in specific populations of brain cells
Depositing lab: Allen Institute for Brain Science & Bosiljka Tasic. Depositing organization: Allen Institute. Publication: A suite of enhancer AAVs and transgenic mouse lines for genetic access to cortical cell types. Ben-Simon Y, Hooper M, Narayan S, Daigle TL, Dwivedi D, Way SW, Oster A, Stafford DA, Mich JK, Taormina MJ, Martinez RA, Opitz-Araya X, Roth JR, Alexander JR, Allen S, Amster A, Arbuckle J, Ayala A, Baker PM, Bakken TE, Barcelli T, Barta S, Bendrick J, Bertagnolli D, Bielstein C, Bishwakarma P, Bowlus J, Boyer G, Brouner K, Casian B, Casper T, Chakka AB, Chakrabarty R, Chance RK, Chavan S, Clark M, Colbert K, Collman F, Daniel S, Departee M, DiValentin P, Donadio N, Dotson N, Egdorf T, Fliss T, Gabitto M, Garcia J, Gary A, Gasperini M, Gloe J, Goldy J, Gore BB, Graybuck L, Greisman N, Haeseleer F, Halterman C, Haradon Z, Hastings SD, Helback O, Ho W, Hockemeyer D, Huang C, Huff S, Hunker A, Johansen N, Jones D, Juneau Z, Kalmbach B, Kannan M, Khem S, Kussick E, Kutsal R, Larsen R, Lee C, Lee AY, Leibly M, Lenz GH, Li S, Liang E, Lusk N, Madigan Z, Malloy J, Malone J, McCue R, Melchor J, Mollenkopf T, Moosman S, Morin E, Newman D, Ng L, Ngo K, Omstead V, Otto S, Oyama A, Pena N, Pham T, Phillips E, Pom CA, Potekhina L, Ransford S, Ray PL, Rette D, Reynoldson C, Rimorin C, Rocha D, Ruiz A, Sanchez REA, Sawyer L, Sedeno-Cortes A, Sevigny JP, Shapovalova N, Shepard N, Shulga L, Sigler AR, Siverts L, Soliman S, Somasundaram S, Staats B, Stewart K, Szelenyi E, Tieu M, Trader C, Tran A, van Velthoven CTJ, Walker M, Wang Y, Weed N, Wirthlin M, Wood T, Wynalda B, Yao Z, Zhou T, Ariza J, Dee N, Reding M, Ronellenfitch K, Mufti S, Sunkin SM, Smith KA, Esposito L, Waters J, Thyagarajan B, Yao S, Lein ES, Zeng H, Levi BP, Ngai J, Ting JT, Tasic B. Cell. 2025 May 16:S0092-8674(25)00513-6. doi: 10.1016/j.cell.2025.05.002. PubMed 40403729.
Backbone
  Vector backbone: pAAV2
  Vector type: AAV
Growth in bacteria
  Bacterial resistance: Ampicillin, 100 μg/mL
  Growth temperature: 37°C
  Growth strain: NEB Stable
  Copy number: High Copy
Gene/Insert
  Gene/Insert name: SYFP2
  Species: Synthetic
  Promoter: minBG
  Cloning method: Gibson Cloning
Terms and licenses: Academic/Nonprofit Terms; Industry Terms: Not Available to Industry
How to cite: AiP1659 - pAAV-AiE2341m-minBG-SYFP2-WPRE3-BGHpA was a gift from Allen Institute for Brain Science & Bosiljka Tasic (Addgene plasmid # 230685 ; http://n2t.net/addgene:230685 ; RRID:Addgene_230685)
